Addgene plasmid #59550: pET28-ceRab2(1-214)
Purpose: makes 6x Fusion of Full length ceRab2
Depositing lab: David Lambright. Depositing organization: University of Massachusetts, Worcester. Publication: TBC-2 regulates RAB-5/RAB-7-mediated endosomal trafficking in Caenorhabditis elegans. Chotard L, Mishra AK, Sylvain MA, Tuck S, Lambright DG, Rocheleau CE. Mol Biol Cell. 2010 Jul 1;21(13):2285-96. doi: 10.1091/mbc.E09-11-0947. Epub 2010 May 12. PubMed 20462958.
Backbone
  Vector backbone: pET28
Growth in bacteria
  Bacterial resistance: Ampicillin, 100 μg/mL
  Growth temperature: 37°C
  Growth strain: DH5alpha
  Copy number: Unknown
Gene/Insert
  Gene/Insert name: 1-214
  Species: C. elegans (nematode)
Resource information
  A portion of this plasmid was derived from a plasmid made by: Christian Rocheleau McGill University
Terms and licenses: Academic/Nonprofit Terms; Industry Terms: Not Available to Industry
How to cite: pET28-ceRab2(1-214) was a gift from David Lambright (Addgene plasmid # 59550 ; http://n2t.net/addgene:59550 ; RRID:Addgene_59550)
