[The description below was written by a language model from this plasmid's Addgene catalogue record.]
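Description:
pET28-ceRab2(1-214) is a bacterial expression plasmid built on the pET28 backbone and carrying the coding sequence for residues 1-214 of the Caenorhabditis elegans small GTPase Rab2, which the record describes as the full-length protein. The stated purpose is to produce a "6x" fusion of full-length ceRab2, which in the context of a pET28 vector most plausibly means a hexahistidine tag for metal-affinity purification. The record does not say whether the tag sits at the N- or C-terminus or whether a protease cleavage site is present. pET-series vectors generally drive the insert from a T7 promoter under lac operator control, so expression usually requires a host that supplies T7 RNA polymerase. However, the promoter and other regulatory elements are not listed here, and no feature table is available to confirm them.

The plasmid is propagated in a standard E. coli cloning strain, with ampicillin given as the selection marker. This is notable because conventional pET28 vectors confer kanamycin resistance, so the backbone may be a modified derivative, though the record offers no explanation. Copy number is listed as unknown, and the origin of replication is not stated. Part of the construct was derived from a plasmid made in another laboratory.

The associated publication concerns regulation of RAB-5/RAB-7-mediated endosomal trafficking in C. elegans by the TBC-domain protein TBC-2. The construct was therefore probably used to make recombinant, purified Rab2 for in vitro biochemical work on Rab GTPases, although the record does not specify the assays.
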