>Addgene plasmid #59550 | pET28-ceRab2(1-214) | addgene partial sequence | sequence record 95268 | T7 5'-TAATACGACTCACTATAGGG-3'
TTTTGTTTAACTTTAAGAAGGAGATATACCATGGGCCATCATCATCATCATCATGGATCCATGTCATATG
CCTACCTTTTCAAGTACATTATCATCGGGGATACTGGAGTAGGAAAATCCTGCTTGCTCCTTCAGTTTAC
CGACAAACGTTTCCAGCCAGTTCATGATTTGACGATTGGCGTCGAATTCGGAGCCCGTATGGTGACAATT
GACGGAAAGCAGATCAAACTTCAAATTTGGGACACAGCCGGACAAGAATCATTCCGCTCCATCACTCGTT
CCTATTATCGTGGAGCCGCCGGAGCTCTTCTCGTCTACGACATTACACGACGCGACACATTCAATCATTT
GACATCTTGGCTTGAGGATGCCAGGCAGCACAGTAATTCCAATATGGTTATTATGTTGATTGGAAATAAG
AGTGACCTGGAAGCCCGTCGCGAAGTGAAACGTGAAGAGGGAGAAGCATTCGCACGAGAGCACGGACTCG
TATTCATGGAGACATCTGCCAAGACGGCTGCCAACGTGGAAGAGGCGTTCATCGACACTGCCAAAGAGAT
CTACCGTAAGATTCAAGAAGGCGTGTTCGACATTAACAATGAGGCAAACGGAATCAAGTTGGGACCACAG
CACTCTCCAAGCTCACCAAATTCTCCAGGTGGAAATGCGACGGGAGGATTGGGCGGTGGATCTGGATGCT
GTTAATAAGTGAGTCGACAGATCCGGCTGCTAACAAAGCCCGAAAGGAAGCTGAGTTGGGCTGCTGCCAC
CGCTGAGC
