>Addgene plasmid #59550 | pET28-ceRab2(1-214) | addgene partial sequence | sequence record 95269 | pGEX3 5'-CCGGGAGCTGCATGTGTCAGAGG-3'
CGTGAAGCGATTCACAGATGTCTGCCTGTTCATCCGCGTCCAGCTCGTTGAGTTTCTCCAGAAGCGTTAA
TGTCTGGCTTCTGATAAAGCGGGCCATGTTAAGGGCGGTTTTTTCCTGTTTGGTCACTGATGCCTCCGTG
TAAGGGGGATTTCTGTTCATGGGGGTAATGATACCGATGAAACGAGAGAGGATGCTCACGATACGGGTTA
CTGATGATGAACATGCCCGGTTACTGGAACGTTGTGAGGGTAAACAACTGGCGGTATGGATGCGGCGGGA
CCAGAGAAAAATCACTCAGGGTCAATGCCAGCGCTTCGTTAATACAGATGTAGGTGTTCCACAGGGTAGC
CAGCAGCATCCTGCGATGCAGATCCGGAACATAATGGTGCAGGGCGCTGACTTCCGCGTTTCCAGACTTT
ACGAAACACGGAAACCGAAGACCATTCATGTTGTTGCTCANGTCGCAGACGTTTTGCAGCAGCAGTCGCT
TCACGTTCGCTCGCGTATCGGTGATTCATTCTGCTAACCAGTAAGGCAACCCCGCCAGCCTAGCCGGGTC
CTCAACGACAGGAGCACGATCATGCGCACCCGTGGCCAGGACCCAACGCTGCCCGAGATGCGCCGCGTGC
GGCTGCTGGAGATGGCGGACGCGATGGATATGTTCTGCCAA
