>Addgene plasmid #59550 | pET28-ceRab2(1-214) | addgene partial sequence | sequence record 95271 | T7term 5'-GCTAGTTATTGCTCAGCGG-3'
GTTAGCAGCCGGGATCTGTCGACTCACTTATTAACAGCATCCAGATCCACCGCCCAATCCTCCCGTCGCA
TTTCCACCTGGAGAATTTGGTGAGCTTGGAGAGTGCTGTGGTCCCAACTTGATTCCGTTTGCCTCATTGT
TAATGTCGAACACGCCTTCTTGAATCTTACGGTAGATCTCTTTGGCAGTGTCGATGAACGCCTCTTCCAC
GTTGGCAGCCGTCTTGGCAGATGTCTCCATGAATACGAGTCCGTGCTCTCGTGCGAATGCTTCTCCCTCT
TCACGTTTCACTTCGCGACGGGCTTCCAGGTCACTCTTATTTCCAATCAACATAATAACCATATTGGAAT
TACTGTGCTGCCTGGCATCCTCAAGCCAAGATGTCAAATGATTGAATGTGTCGCGTCGTGTAATGTCGTA
GACGAGAAGAGCTCCGGCGGCTCCACGATAATAGGAACGAGTGATGGAGCGGAATGATTCTTGTCCGGCT
GTGTCCCAAATTTGAAGTTTGATCTGCTTTCCGTCAATTGTCACCATACGGGCTCCGAATTCGACGCCAA
TCGTCAAATCATGAACTGGCTGGAAACGTTTGTCGGTAAACTGAAGGAGCAAGCAGGATTTTCCTACTCC
AGTATCCCCGATGATAATGTACTTGAAAAGGTAGGCATATGACATGGATCCATGATGATGATGATGATGG
CCCATGGTATATCTCCTTCTTAAAGTTAAACAAAATTATTTCTAGAGGGGAATTGTTATCCGCTCACAAT
TCCCCTATAGTGAGTCGTATT
